Addgene plasmid #215834: SpCas9-CBE6b-IVT
Purpose: Template for in vitro transcription of CBE6b (with SpCas9)
Depositing lab: David Liu. Depositing organization: Broad Institute. Publication: Phage-assisted evolution of highly active cytosine base editors with enhanced selectivity and minimal sequence context preference. Zhang E, Neugebauer ME, Krasnow NA, Liu DR. Nat Commun. 2024 Feb 24;15(1):1697. doi: 10.1038/s41467-024-45969-7. PubMed 38402281.
Backbone
  Vector backbone: pCMV with a BR322 origin
  Total vector size (bp): 8857
  Vector type: in vitro Transcription Template
Growth in bacteria
  Bacterial resistance: Ampicillin, 100 μg/mL
  Growth temperature: 37°C
  Growth strain: DH5alpha
  Copy number: High Copy
Gene/Insert
  Gene/Insert name: CBE6b-SpCas9-2xUGI
  Insert size (bp): 5325
Terms and licenses: Academic/Nonprofit Terms; Industry Terms: Not Available to Industry
How to cite: SpCas9-CBE6b-IVT was a gift from David Liu (Addgene plasmid # 215834 ; http://n2t.net/addgene:215834 ; RRID:Addgene_215834)
