[The description below was written by a language model from this plasmid's Addgene catalogue record and pLannotate feature annotations shown in this document.]
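Description:
SpCas9-CBE6b-IVT is an 8,857 bp plasmid catalogued as a template for in vitro transcription of mRNA encoding the cytosine base editor CBE6b fused to Streptococcus pyogenes Cas9. It is built on a pCMV-type backbone with a pBR322/ColE1-family origin. It is maintained at high copy in E. coli under ampicillin selection, provided by a β-lactamase gene with its own promoter. Small backbone remnants are also annotated (lac promoter/operator, CAP site, fragments of lacI, an SV40 promoter, a multiple cloning site and the pBR322 bom region). These appear to play no role in the payload.

The 5,325 bp insert, CBE6b-SpCas9-2xUGI, is a single fusion reading frame. At its N-terminus is a deaminase domain that the annotation software matches to E. coli TadA. This fits a TadA-derived enzyme evolved to deaminate cytosine, as the phage-assisted evolution work associated with the plasmid suggests. Next comes SpCas9, annotated in two contiguous pieces. The N-terminal piece carries the D10A mutation and the C-terminal piece is annotated as Cas9 rather than dCas9, which suggests a nickase, although the record does not say so explicitly. The insert name indicates two copies of the phage PBS2 uracil glycosylase inhibitor (UGI) at the C-terminus, which block uracil excision and so favour C•G-to-T•A outcomes. Only one copy was picked up in the feature table.

The cassette sits between a CMV enhancer/promoter and a bGH polyadenylation signal. No bacteriophage RNA polymerase promoter (such as T7) is annotated, so the record does not state how transcription is primed. The resulting mRNA would typically be delivered to cells together with a guide RNA for base editing.
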