Features (pLannotate 1.2.2; 17 found; start..end, strand, type, name):
      1..380     +  enhancer       CMV enhancer: human cytomegalovirus immediate early enhancer
    381..584     +  promoter       CMV promoter: human cytomegalovirus (CMV) immediate early promoter
    744..1235    +  CDS            tadA: TADA_ECOLI - Also known as yfhC. Experimental evidence at protein level: Swiss-Prot protein existence level 1. Catalyzes the deamination of adenosine to inosine at the wobble position 34 of tRNA(Arg2). Essential for cell viability. From Escherichia coli (strain K12).
   1338..2939    +  CDS            dCas9(N): N-terminal portion of catalytically inactive Streptococcus pyogenes dCas9 carrying the D10A mutation (Zetsche et al., 2015)
   2940..5434    +  CDS            Cas9(C) (fragment): C-terminal portion of Streptococcus pyogenes Cas9 (Zetsche et al., 2015)
   5748..5996    +  CDS            UGI: UNGI_BPPB2 - Experimental evidence at protein level: Swiss-Prot protein existence level 1. This protein binds specifically and reversibly to the host uracil-DNA glycosylase, preventing removal of uracil residues from PBS2 DNA by the host uracil-excision repair system. From Bacillus phage PBS2 (Bacteriophage PBS2).
   6167..6391    +  polyA_signal   bGH poly(A) signal: bovine growth hormone polyadenylation signal
   6395..6416    +  promoter       SV40 promoter (fragment): SV40 enhancer and early promoter
   6421..6437    +  misc_feature   MCS (fragment): pBluescript multiple cloning site
   6486..6502    -  protein_bind   lac operator: The lac repressor binds to the lac operator to inhibit transcription in E. coli. This inhibition can be relieved by adding lactose or isopropyl-β-D-thiogalactopyranoside (IPTG). lac repressor encoded by lacI
   6510..6540    -  promoter       lac promoter: promoter for the E. coli lac operon
   6555..6576    -  protein_bind   CAP binding site: CAP binding activates transcription in the presence of cAMP. E. coli catabolite activator protein
   6589..6681    -  CDS            lacI (fragment): lac repressor; lacI; The lac repressor binds to the lac operator to inhibit transcription in E. coli. This inhibition can be relieved by adding lactose or isopropyl-β-D-thiogalactopyranoside (IPTG).
   6864..7452    -  rep_origin     ori: high-copy-number ColE1/pMB1/pBR322/pUC origin of replication
   7623..8483    -  CDS            AmpR: β-lactamase; bla; confers resistance to ampicillin, carbenicillin, and related antibiotics
   8484..8588    -  promoter       AmpR promoter: bla
   8659..8703    -  misc_feature   bom (fragment): basis of mobility region from pBR322
>Addgene plasmid #215834 | SpCas9-CBE6b-IVT | addgene full sequence | sequence record 424805 | Addgene NGS Result
GACATTGATTATTGACTAGTTATTAATAGTAATCAATTACGGGGTCATTAGTTCATAGCCCATATATGGA
GTTCCGCGTTACATAACTTACGGTAAATGGCCCGCCTGGCTGACCGCCCAACGACCCCCGCCCATTGACG
TCAATAATGACGTATGTTCCCATAGTAACGCCAATAGGGACTTTCCATTGACGTCAATGGGTGGAGTATT
TACGGTAAACTGCCCACTTGGCAGTACATCAAGTGTATCATATGCCAAGTACGCCCCCTATTGACGTCAA
TGACGGTAAATGGCCCGCCTGGCATTATGCCCAGTACATGACCTTATGGGACTTTCCTACTTGGCAGTAC
ATCTACGTATTAGTCATCGCTATTACCATGGTGATGCGGTTTTGGCAGTACATCAATGGGCGTGGATAGC
GGTTTGACTCACGGGGATTTCCAAGTCTCCACCCCATTGACGTCAATGGGAGTTTGTTTTGGCACCAAAA
TCAACGGGACTTTCCAAAATGTCGTAACAACTCCGCCCCATTGACGCAAATGGGCGGTAGGCGTGTACGG
TGGGAGGTCTATATAAGCAGAGCTGGTTTAGTGAACCGTCAGATCTCGAGCTCGGTACCTAATACGACAC
ACTATAAGGAAATAAGAGAGAAAAGAAGAGTAAGAAGAAATATAAGAGCCACCATGAAACGGACAGCCGA
CGGAAGCGAGTTCGAGTCACCAAAGAAGAAGCGGAAAGTCAGTTCTGAGGTGGAGTTTTCCCACGAGTAC
TGGATGAGACATGCCCTGACCCTGGCCAAGAGGGCACGGGATGAGGGAGAGGCGCCTGTGGGAGCCGTGC
TGGTGCTGAACAATAGAGTGATCGGCGAGGGCTGGGTGAGACGTATCGGCCTGCACGACCCAACAGCCCA
TGCCGAAATTATGGCCCTGAGACAGGGCGGCCTGGTCATGCAGAACCCCAGACTGATTGACGCCACCCTG
TACGTGACATTCGAGCCTTGCGTGATGTGCGCCGGCGCCATGATCAACTCTAGGATCGGCCGCGTGGTGT
TTGGCGTGAGGAACTCAAAAAGAGGCGCCGCAGGCTCCCTGATGAACGTGCTGAACTACCCCGGCATGAA
TCACCGCGTCGAAATTACCGAGGGAATCCTGGCAGATGAATGTGCCGCCCTGCTGTGCGATTTCTATCGG
ATGCCTAGACAGGTGTTCAATGCTCAGAAGAAGGCCCAGAGCTCCATCAACTCTGGCGGATCTAGCGGAG
GATCCTCTGGCAGCGAGACACCAGGAACAAGCGAGTCAGCAACACCAGAGAGCAGTGGCGGCAGCAGCGG
CGGCAGCGACAAGAAGTACAGCATCGGCCTGGCCATCGGCACCAACTCTGTGGGCTGGGCCGTGATCACC
GACGAGTACAAGGTGCCCAGCAAGAAATTCAAGGTGCTGGGCAACACCGACCGGCACAGCATCAAGAAGA
ACCTGATCGGAGCCCTGCTGTTCGACAGCGGCGAAACAGCCGAGGCCACCCGGCTGAAGAGAACCGCCAG
AAGAAGATACACCAGACGGAAGAACCGGATCTGCTATCTGCAAGAGATCTTCAGCAACGAGATGGCCAAG
GTGGACGACAGCTTCTTCCACAGACTGGAAGAGTCCTTCCTGGTGGAAGAGGATAAGAAGCACGAGCGGC
ACCCCATCTTCGGCAACATCGTGGACGAGGTGGCCTACCACGAGAAGTACCCCACCATCTACCACCTGAG
AAAGAAACTGGTGGACAGCACCGACAAGGCCGACCTGCGGCTGATCTATCTGGCCCTGGCCCACATGATC
AAGTTCCGGGGCCACTTCCTGATCGAGGGCGACCTGAACCCCGACAACAGCGACGTGGACAAGCTGTTCA
TCCAGCTGGTGCAGACCTACAACCAGCTGTTCGAGGAAAACCCCATCAACGCCAGCGGCGTGGACGCCAA
GGCCATCCTGTCTGCCAGACTGAGCAAGAGCAGACGGCTGGAAAATCTGATCGCCCAGCTGCCCGGCGAG
AAGAAGAATGGCCTGTTCGGAAACCTGATTGCCCTGAGCCTGGGCCTGACCCCCAACTTCAAGAGCAACT
TCGACCTGGCCGAGGATGCCAAACTGCAGCTGAGCAAGGACACCTACGACGACGACCTGGACAACCTGCT
GGCCCAGATCGGCGACCAGTACGCCGACCTGTTTCTGGCCGCCAAGAACCTGTCCGACGCCATCCTGCTG
AGCGACATCCTGAGAGTGAACACCGAGATCACCAAGGCCCCCCTGAGCGCCTCTATGATCAAGAGATACG
ACGAGCACCACCAGGACCTGACCCTGCTGAAAGCTCTCGTGCGGCAGCAGCTGCCTGAGAAGTACAAAGA
GATTTTCTTCGACCAGAGCAAGAACGGCTACGCCGGCTACATTGACGGCGGAGCCAGCCAGGAAGAGTTC
TACAAGTTCATCAAGCCCATCCTGGAAAAGATGGACGGCACCGAGGAACTGCTCGTGAAGCTGAACAGAG
AGGACCTGCTGCGGAAGCAGCGGACCTTCGACAACGGCAGCATCCCCCACCAGATCCACCTGGGAGAGCT
GCACGCCATTCTGCGGCGGCAGGAAGATTTTTACCCATTCCTGAAGGACAACCGGGAAAAGATCGAGAAG
ATCCTGACCTTCCGCATCCCCTACTACGTGGGCCCTCTGGCCAGGGGAAACAGCAGATTCGCCTGGATGA
CCAGAAAGAGCGAGGAAACCATCACCCCCTGGAACTTCGAGGAAGTGGTGGACAAGGGCGCTTCCGCCCA
GAGCTTCATCGAGCGGATGACCAACTTCGATAAGAACCTGCCCAACGAGAAGGTGCTGCCCAAGCACAGC
CTGCTGTACGAGTACTTCACCGTGTATAACGAGCTGACCAAAGTGAAATACGTGACCGAGGGAATGAGAA
AGCCCGCCTTCCTGAGCGGCGAGCAGAAAAAGGCCATCGTGGACCTGCTGTTCAAGACCAACCGGAAAGT
GACCGTGAAGCAGCTGAAAGAGGACTACTTCAAGAAAATCGAGTGCTTCGACTCCGTGGAAATCTCCGGC
GTGGAAGATCGGTTCAACGCCTCCCTGGGCACATACCACGATCTGCTGAAAATTATCAAGGACAAGGACT
TCCTGGACAATGAGGAAAACGAGGACATTCTGGAAGATATCGTGCTGACCCTGACACTGTTTGAGGACAG
AGAGATGATCGAGGAACGGCTGAAAACCTATGCCCACCTGTTCGACGACAAAGTGATGAAGCAGCTGAAG
CGGCGGAGATACACCGGCTGGGGCAGGCTGAGCCGGAAGCTGATCAACGGCATCCGGGACAAGCAGTCCG
GCAAGACAATCCTGGATTTCCTGAAGTCCGACGGCTTCGCCAACAGAAACTTCATGCAGCTGATCCACGA
CGACAGCCTGACCTTTAAAGAGGACATCCAGAAAGCCCAGGTGTCCGGCCAGGGCGATAGCCTGCACGAG
CACATTGCCAATCTGGCCGGCAGCCCCGCCATTAAGAAGGGCATCCTGCAGACAGTGAAGGTGGTGGACG
AGCTCGTGAAAGTGATGGGCCGGCACAAGCCCGAGAACATCGTGATCGAAATGGCCAGAGAGAACCAGAC
CACCCAGAAGGGACAGAAGAACAGCCGCGAGAGAATGAAGCGGATCGAAGAGGGCATCAAAGAGCTGGGC
AGCCAGATCCTGAAAGAACACCCCGTGGAAAACACCCAGCTGCAGAACGAGAAGCTGTACCTGTACTACC
TGCAGAATGGGCGGGATATGTACGTGGACCAGGAACTGGACATCAACCGGCTGTCCGACTACGATGTGGA
CCATATCGTGCCTCAGAGCTTTCTGAAGGACGACTCCATCGACAACAAGGTGCTGACCAGAAGCGACAAG
AACCGGGGCAAGAGCGACAACGTGCCCTCCGAAGAGGTCGTGAAGAAGATGAAGAACTACTGGCGGCAGC
TGCTGAACGCCAAGCTGATTACCCAGAGAAAGTTCGACAATCTGACCAAGGCCGAGAGAGGCGGCCTGAG
CGAACTGGATAAGGCCGGCTTCATCAAGAGACAGCTGGTGGAAACCCGGCAGATCACAAAGCACGTGGCA
CAGATCCTGGACTCCCGGATGAACACTAAGTACGACGAGAATGACAAGCTGATCCGGGAAGTGAAAGTGA
TCACCCTGAAGTCCAAGCTGGTGTCCGATTTCCGGAAGGATTTCCAGTTTTACAAAGTGCGCGAGATCAA
CAACTACCACCACGCCCACGACGCCTACCTGAACGCCGTCGTGGGAACCGCCCTGATCAAAAAGTACCCT
AAGCTGGAAAGCGAGTTCGTGTACGGCGACTACAAGGTGTACGACGTGCGGAAGATGATCGCCAAGAGCG
AGCAGGAAATCGGCAAGGCTACCGCCAAGTACTTCTTCTACAGCAACATCATGAACTTTTTCAAGACCGA
GATTACCCTGGCCAACGGCGAGATCCGGAAGCGGCCTCTGATCGAGACAAACGGCGAAACCGGGGAGATC
GTGTGGGATAAGGGCCGGGATTTTGCCACCGTGCGGAAAGTGCTGAGCATGCCCCAAGTGAATATCGTGA
AAAAGACCGAGGTGCAGACAGGCGGCTTCAGCAAAGAGTCTATCCTGCCCAAGAGGAACAGCGATAAGCT
GATCGCCAGAAAGAAGGACTGGGACCCTAAGAAGTACGGCGGCTTCGACAGCCCCACCGTGGCCTATTCT
GTGCTGGTGGTGGCCAAAGTGGAAAAGGGCAAGTCCAAGAAACTGAAGAGTGTGAAAGAGCTGCTGGGGA
TCACCATCATGGAAAGAAGCAGCTTCGAGAAGAATCCCATCGACTTTCTGGAAGCCAAGGGCTACAAAGA
AGTGAAAAAGGACCTGATCATCAAGCTGCCTAAGTACTCCCTGTTCGAGCTGGAAAACGGCCGGAAGAGA
ATGCTGGCCTCTGCCGGCGAACTGCAGAAGGGAAACGAACTGGCCCTGCCCTCCAAATATGTGAACTTCC
TGTACCTGGCCAGCCACTATGAGAAGCTGAAGGGCTCCCCCGAGGATAATGAGCAGAAACAGCTGTTTGT
GGAACAGCACAAGCACTACCTGGACGAGATCATCGAGCAGATCAGCGAGTTCTCCAAGAGAGTGATCCTG
GCCGACGCTAATCTGGACAAAGTGCTGTCCGCCTACAACAAGCACCGGGATAAGCCCATCAGAGAGCAGG
CCGAGAATATCATCCACCTGTTTACCCTGACCAATCTGGGAGCCCCTGCCGCCTTCAAGTACTTTGACAC
CACCATCGACCGGAAGAGGTACACCAGCACCAAAGAGGTGCTGGACGCCACCCTGATCCACCAGAGCATC
ACCGGCCTGTACGAGACACGGATCGACCTGTCTCAGCTGGGAGGTGACAGCGGCGGGAGCGGCGGGAGCG
GGGGGAGCACTAATCTGAGCGACATCATTGAGAAGGAGACTGGGAAACAGCTGGTCATTCAGGAGTCCAT
CCTGATGCTGCCTGAGGAGGTGGAGGAAGTGATCGGCAACAAGCCAGAGTCTGACATCCTGGTGCACACC
GCCTACGACGAGTCCACAGATGAGAATGTGATGCTGCTGACCTCTGACGCCCCCGAGTATAAGCCTTGGG
CCCTGGTCATCCAGGATTCTAACGGCGAGAATAAGATCAAGATGCTGAGCGGAGGATCCGGAGGATCTGG
AGGCAGCACCAACCTGTCTGACATCATCGAGAAGGAGACAGGCAAGCAGCTGGTCATCCAGGAGAGCATC
CTGATGCTGCCCGAAGAAGTCGAAGAAGTGATCGGAAACAAGCCTGAGAGCGATATCCTGGTCCATACCG
CCTACGACGAGAGTACCGACGAAAATGTGATGCTGCTGACATCCGACGCCCCAGAGTATAAGCCCTGGGC
TCTGGTCATCCAGGATTCCAACGGAGAGAACAAAATCAAAATGCTGTCTGGCGGCTCAAAAAGAACCGCC
GACGGCAGCGAATTCGAGCCCAAGAAGAAGAGGAAAGTCTAATTAATTAAGCTGCCTTCTGCGGGGCTTG
CCTTCTGGCCATGCCCTTCTTCTCTCCCTTGCACCTGTACCTCTTGGTCTTTGAATAAAGCCTGAGTAGG
AAGCGACTGTGCCTTCTAGTTGCCAGCCATCTGTTGTTTGCCCCTCCCCCGTGCCTTCCTTGACCCTGGA
AGGTGCCACTCCCACTGTCCTTTCCTAATAAAATGAGAAAATTGCATCGCATTGTCTGAGTAGGTGTCAT
TCTATTCTGGGGGGTGGGGTGGGGCAGGACAGCAAGGGGGAGGATTGGGAAGACAATAGCAGGCATGCTG
GGGATGCGGTGGGCTCTATGGCTTCTGAGGCGGAAAGAACCAGCTGGGGCTCGATACCGTCGACCTCTAG
CTAGAGCTTGGCGTAATCATGGTCATAGCTGTTTCCTGTGTGAAATTGTTATCCGCTCACAATTCCACAC
AACATACGAGCCGGAAGCATAAAGTGTAAAGCCTAGGGTGCCTAATGAGTGAGCTAACTCACATTAATTG
CGTTGCGCTCACTGCCCGCTTTCCAGTCGGGAAACCTGTCGTGCCAGCTGCATTAATGAATCGGCCAACG
CGCGGGGAGAGGCGGTTTGCGTATTGGGCGCTCTTCCGCTTCCTCGCTCACTGACTCGCTGCGCTCGGTC
GTTCGGCTGCGGCGAGCGGTATCAGCTCACTCAAAGGCGGTAATACGGTTATCCACAGAATCAGGGGATA
ACGCAGGAAAGAACATGTGAGCAAAAGGCCAGCAAAAGGCCAGGAACCGTAAAAAGGCCGCGTTGCTGGC
GTTTTTCCATAGGCTCCGCCCCCCTGACGAGCATCACAAAAATCGACGCTCAAGTCAGAGGTGGCGAAAC
CCGACAGGACTATAAAGATACCAGGCGTTTCCCCCTGGAAGCTCCCTCGTGCGCTCTCCTGTTCCGACCC
TGCCGCTTACCGGATACCTGTCCGCCTTTCTCCCTTCGGGAAGCGTGGCGCTTTCTCATAGCTCACGCTG
TAGGTATCTCAGTTCGGTGTAGGTCGTTCGCTCCAAGCTGGGCTGTGTGCACGAACCCCCCGTTCAGCCC
GACCGCTGCGCCTTATCCGGTAACTATCGTCTTGAGTCCAACCCGGTAAGACACGACTTATCGCCACTGG
CAGCAGCCACTGGTAACAGGATTAGCAGAGCGAGGTATGTAGGCGGTGCTACAGAGTTCTTGAAGTGGTG
GCCTAACTACGGCTACACTAGAAGAACAGTATTTGGTATCTGCGCTCTGCTGAAGCCAGTTACCTTCGGA
AAAAGAGTTGGTAGCTCTTGATCCGGCAAACAAACCACCGCTGGTAGCGGTGGTTTTTTTGTTTGCAAGC
AGCAGATTACGCGCAGAAAAAAAGGATCTCAAGAAGATCCTTTGATCTTTTCTACGGGGTCTGACACTCA
GTGGAACGAAAACTCACGTTAAGGGATTTTGGTCATGAGATTATCAAAAAGGATCTTCACCTAGATCCTT
TTAAATTAAAAATGAAGTTTTAAATCAATCTAAAGTATATATGAGTAAACTTGGTCTGACAGTTACCAAT
GCTTAATCAGTGAGGCACCTATCTCAGCGATCTGTCTATTTCGTTCATCCATAGTTGCCTGACTCCCCGT
CGTGTAGATAACTACGATACGGGAGGGCTTACCATCTGGCCCCAGTGCTGCAATGATACCGCGAGACCCA
CGCTCACCGGCTCCAGATTTATCAGCAATAAACCAGCCAGCCGGAAGGGCCGAGCGCAGAAGTGGTCCTG
CAACTTTATCCGCCTCCATCCAGTCTATTAATTGTTGCCGGGAAGCTAGAGTAAGTAGTTCGCCAGTTAA
TAGTTTGCGCAACGTTGTTGCCATTGCTACAGGCATCGTGGTGTCACGCTCGTCGTTTGGTATGGCTTCA
TTCAGCTCCGGTTCCCAACGATCAAGGCGAGTTACATGATCCCCCATGTTGTGCAAAAAAGCGGTTAGCT
CCTTCGGTCCTCCGATCGTTGTCAGAAGTAAGTTGGCCGCAGTGTTATCACTCATGGTTATGGCAGCACT
GCATAATTCTCTTACTGTCATGCCATCCGTAAGATGCTTTTCTGTGACTGGTGAGTACTCAACCAAGTCA
TTCTGAGAATAGTGTATGCGGCGACCGAGTTGCTCTTGCCCGGCGTCAATACGGGATAATACCGCGCCAC
ATAGCAGAACTTTAAAAGTGCTCATCATTGGAAAACGTTCTTCGGGGCGAAAACTCTCAAGGATCTTACC
GCTGTTGAGATCCAGTTCGATGTAACCCACTCGTGCACCCAACTGATCTTCAGCATCTTTTACTTTCACC
AGCGTTTCTGGGTGAGCAAAAACAGGAAGGCAAAATGCCGCAAAAAAGGGAATAAGGGCGACACGGAAAT
GTTGAATACTCATACTCTTCCTTTTTCAATATTATTGAAGCATTTATCAGGGTTATTGTCTCATGAGCGG
ATACATATTTGAATGTATTTAGAAAAATAAACAAATAGGGGTTCCGCGCACATTTCCCCGAAAAGTGCCA
CCTGACGTCGACGGATCGGGAGATCGATCTCCCGATCCCCTAGGGTCTACTCTCAGTACAATCTGCTCTG
ATGCCGCATAGTTAAGCCAGTATCTGCTCCCTGCTTGTGTGTTGGAGGTCGCTGAGTAGTGCGCGAGCAA
AATTTAAGCTACAACAAGGCAAGGCTTGACCGACAATTGCATGAAGAATCTGCTTAGGGTTAGGCGTTTT
GCGCTGCTTCGCGATGTACGGGCCAGATATACGCGTT
